>Addgene plasmid #192386 | LLP742_L2pV1_CR_FRT-Rluc_TCTP-B3o_lacZ | addgene full sequence | sequence record 378133 | Addgene NGS Result
GTGCCGAATTCGGATCCGGAGTCGACAAAATTTAGAACGAACTTAATTATGATCTCAAATACATTGATAC
ATATCTCATCTAGATCTAGGTTATCATTATGTAAGAAAGTTTTGACGAATATGGCACGACAAAATGGCTA
GACTCGATGTAATTGGTATCTCAACTCAACATTATACTTATACCAAACATTAGTTAGACAAAATTTAAAC
AACTATTTTTTATGTATGCAAGAGTCAGCATATGTATAATTGATTCAGAATCGTTTTGACGAGTTCGGAT
GTAGTAGTAGCCATTATTTAATGTACATACTAATCGTGAATAGTGAATATGATGAAACATTGTATCTTAT
TGTATAAATATCCATAAACACATCATGAAAGACACTTTCTTTCACGGTCTGAATTAATTATGATACAATT
CTAATAGAAAACGAATTAAATTACGTTGAATTGTATGAAATCTAATTGAACAAGCCAACCACGACGACGA
CTAACGTTGCCTGGATTGACTCGGTTTAAGTTAACCACTAAAAAAACGGAGCTGTCATGTAACACGCGGA
TCGAGCAGGTCACAGTCATGAAGCCATCAAAGCAAAAGAACTAATCCAAGGGCTGAGATGATTAATTAGT
TTAAAAATTAGTTAACACGAGGGAAAAGGCTGTCTGACAGCCAGGTCACGTTATCTTTACCTGTGGTCGA
AATGATTCGTGTCTGTCGATTTTAATTATTTTTTTGAAAGGCCGAAAATAAAGTTGTAAGAGATAAACCC
GCCTATATAAATTCATATATTTTCCTCTCCGCTTTGAATACTGTATTTTTACAACAATTACCAACAACAA
CAAAGAAGTTCCTATTCTCTAGAAAGTATAGGAACTTCCTGCTTTAATGAGATATGCGAGAAGCCTATGA
TCGCATGATATTTGCTTTCAATTCTGTTGTGCACGTTGTAAAAAACCTGAGCATGTGTAGCTCAGATCCT
TACCGCCGGTTTCGGTTCATTCTAATGAATATATCACCCGTTACTATCGTATTTTTATGAATAATATTCT
CCGTTCAATTTACTGATTGTACCCTACTACTTATATGTACAATATTAAAATGAAAACAATATATTGTGCT
GAATAGGTTTATAGCGACATCTATGATAGAGCGCCACAATAACAAACAATTGCGTTTTATTATTACAAAT
CCAATTTTAAAAAAAGCGGCAGAACCGGTCAAACCTAAAAGACTGATTACATAAATCTTATTCAAATTTC
AAAAGTGCCCCAGGGGCTAGTATCTACGACACACCGAGCGGCGAACTAATAACGCTCACTGAAGGGAACT
CCGGTTCCCCGCCGGCGCGCATGGGTGAGATTCCTTGAAGTTGAGTATTGGCCGTCCGCTCTACCGAAAG
TTACGGGCACCATTCAACCCGGTCCAGCACGGCGGCCGGGTAACCGACTTGCTGCCCCGAGAATTATGCA
GCATTTTTTTGGTGTATGTGGGCCCCAAATGAAGTGCAGGTCAAACCTTGACAGTGACGACAAATCGTTG
GGCGGGTCCAGGGCGAATTTTGCGACAACATGTCGAGGCTCAGCAGGAAGTTCCTATTCTCTAGAAAGTA
TAGGAACTTCCAACAAACAACATTACAATTACTATTTACAATTACAATGACTTCAAAGGTGTATGATCCT
GAGCAGGTAAGTTTCTGCTTCTACCTTTGATATATATATAATAATTATCATTAATTAGTAGTAATATAAT
ATTTCAAATATTTTTTTCAAAATAAAAGAATGTAGTATATAGCAATTGCTTTTCTGTAGTTTATAAGTGT
GTATATTTTAATTTATAACTTTTCTAATATATGACCAAAATTTGTTGATGTGCAGAGAAAAAGAATGATA
ACTGGTCCACAATGGTGGGCAAGATGTAAACAGATGAACGTGCTTGATTCTTTCATTAATTACTACGATT
CAGAAAAGCACGCTGAGAATGCAGTTATCTTTCTTCACGGAAACGCTGCATCTTCATATTTGTGGAGACA
TGTTGTGCCTCACATTGAACCAGTGGCTAGGTGTATTATCCCAGATCTTATCGGAATGGGAAAGTCTGGT
AAATCTGGAAATGGTTCTTACAGACTTTTGGATCATTATAAGTACCTCACAGCTTGGTTCGAACTTCTCA
ACTTACCTAAGAAGATTATTTTCGTTGGACACGATTGGGGTGCTTGCTTGGCATTCCATTACTCATACGA
ACACCAAGATAAGATCAAAGCTATAGTTCATGCAGAGAGTGTTGTGGATGTGATAGAATCTTGGGATGAG
TGGCCAGATATTGAAGAGGATATTGCTTTGATCAAGTCTGAAGAGGGAGAAAAGATGGTTCTCGAAAATA
ACTTTTTCGTGGAAACTATGCTTCCTTCAAAGATTATGAGAAAATTGGAACCAGAAGAGTTTGCTGCATA
TCTCGAACCTTTCAAGGAAAAAGGAGAGGTTAGAAGGCCAACACTCAGTTGGCCTAGGGAAATACCATTA
GTTAAGGGAGGTAAACCTGATGTTGTGCAGATCGTGAGAAATTATAACGCTTACCTTAGGGCATCAGATG
ATTTGCCTAAGATGTTCATCGAGTCAGATCCAGGATTTTTCAGTAATGCTATAGTTGAAGGTGCAAAGAA
ATTTCCAAACACCGAGTTCGTTAAGGTGAAAGGATTGCATTTCTCACAAGAAGATGCTCCTGATGAGATG
GGAAAGTATATTAAGTCTTTTGTTGAAAGAGTGCTCAAAAACGAGCAGGGTTCTCGATCTGATGCTTCTG
AAGTAACGTCAACAAGCTCCCAGTCTGAGGTATGCACAGTGGAAACGCCAGGTTGTGTTGGTTCTTAAGC
TTCTCTAGCTAGAGTCGATCGACAAGCTCGAGTTTCTCCATAATAATGTGTGAGTAGTTCCCAGATAAGG
GAATTAGGGTTCCTATAGGGTTTCGCTCATGTGTTGAGCATATAAGAAACCCTTAGTATGTATTTGTATT
TGTAAAATACTTCTATCAATAAAATTTCTAATTCCTAAAACCAAAATCCAGTACTAAAATCCAGATCGCT
GCAAGAATTCAAGCTTGGAGCCAACACTCGAATCCCCACCCGTTGGACCAAACCCGGCTCATTAAGCGTC
GGTTCAGATTTATTTCCTTTATTTAAAAAAAAGGAAAGGGTAAAAAATAGAAAATTGGAAACAGTTAAAG
CCCAAAATTGTAATTTACCGAGAATTGTAAATTTACCTGAAAACCCTACGCTATAGTTTCGACTATAAAT
ACCAAACTTAGGACCTCACTTCAGAATCCCCTCGTCGCTGCGTCTCTCTCCCGCAACCTTCGATTTTCGT
TTATTCGCATCCATCGGAGAGAGAAAACAATCAATAAGCGACCTACTACAAACAAGTAAGTAAGAGAAAA
ACCAAAAGAAGAAGAGAAACAACAAGAAGAAGTAATGGAGGACGCCAAAAACATAAAGAAAGGCCCGGCG
CCATTCTATCCTCTAGAGGATGGAACCGCTGGAGAGCAACTGCATAAGGCTATGAAGAGATACGCCCTGG
TTCCTGGAACAATTGCTTTTACAGATGCACATATCGAGGTGAACATCACGTACGCGGAATACTTCGAAAT
GTCCGTTCGGTTGGCAGAAGCTATGAAACGATATGGGCTGAATACAAATCACAGAATCGTCGTATGCAGT
GAAAACTCTCTTCAATTCTTTATGCCGGTGTTGGGCGCGTTATTTATCGGAGTTGCAGTTGCGCCCGCGA
ACGACATTTATAATGAACGTGAATTGCTCAACAGTATGAACATTTCGCAGCCTACCGTAGTGTTTGTTTC
CAAAAAGGGGTTGCAAAAAATTTTGAACGTGCAAAAAAAATTACCAATAATCCAGAAAATTATTATCATG
GATTCTAAAACGGATTACCAGGGATTTCAGTCGATGTACACGTTCGTCACATCTCATCTACCTCCCGGTT
TTAATGAATACGATTTTGTACCAGAGTCCTTTGATCGTGACAAAACAATTGCACTGATAATGAATTCCTC
TGGATCTACTGGGTTACCTAAGGGTGTGGCCCTTCCGCATAGAACTGCCTGCGTCAGATTCTCGCATGCC
AGAGATCCTATTTTTGGCAATCAAATCATTCCGGATACTGCGATTTTAAGTGTTGTTCCATTCCATCACG
GTTTTGGAATGTTTACTACACTCGGATATTTGATATGTGGATTTCGAGTCGTCTTAATGTATAGATTTGA
AGAAGAGCTGTTTTTACGATCCCTTCAGGATTACAAAATTCAAAGTGCGTTGCTAGTACCAACCCTATTT
TCATTCTTCGCCAAAAGCACTCTGATTGACAAATACGATTTATCTAATTTACACGAAATTGCTTCTGGGG
GCGCACCTCTTTCGAAAGAAGTCGGGGAAGCGGTTGCAAAACGCTTCCATCTTCCAGGGATACGACAAGG
ATATGGGCTCACTGAGACTACATCAGCTATTCTGATTACACCCGAGGGGGATGATAAACCGGGCGCGGTC
GGTAAAGTTGTTCCATTTTTTGAAGCGAAGGTTGTGGATCTGGATACCGGGAAAACGCTGGGCGTTAATC
AGAGAGGCGAATTATGTGTCAGAGGACCTATGATTATGTCCGGTTATGTAAACAATCCGGAAGCGACCAA
CGCCTTGATTGACAAGGATGGATGGCTACATTCTGGAGACATAGCTTACTGGGACGAGGACGAACACTTC
TTCATAGTTGACCGCTTGAAGTCTTTAATTAAATACAAAGGATATCAGGTGGCCCCCGCTGAATTGGAAT
CGATATTGTTACAACACCCCAACATCTTCGACGCGGGCGTGGCAGGTCTGCCCGACGATGACGCCGGTGA
ACTTCCCGCCGCCGTTGTTGTTTTGGAGCACGGAAAGACGATGACGGAAAAAGAGATCGTGGATTACGTC
GCCAGTCAAGTAACAACCGCGAAAAAGTTGCGCGGAGGAGTTGTGTTTGTGGACGAAGTACCGAAAGGTC
TTACCGGAAAACTCGACGCAAGAAAAATCAGAGAGATCCTCATAAAGGCCAAGAAGGGCGGAAAGTCCAA
ATTGTAAGCTTGATCCCCCGTCGACAGCTAGCTATATCATCAATTTATGTATTACACATAATATCGCACT
CAGTCTTTCATCTACGGCAATGTACCAGCTGATATAATCAGTTATTGAAATATTTCTGAATTTAAACTTG
CATCAATAAATTTATGTTTTTGCTTGGACTATAATACCTGACTTGTTATTTTATCAATAAATATTTAAAC
TATATTTCTTTCAAGATCGCTACTAGAATTCGAGCTCGGAGCCAACACTCGAATCCCCACCCGTTGGACC
AAACCCGGCTCATTAAGCGTCGGTTCAGATTTATTTCCTTTATTTAAAAAAAAGGAAAGGGTAAAAAATA
GAAAATTGGAAACAGTTAAAGCCCAAAATTGTAATTTACCGAGAATTGTAAATTTACCTGAAAACCCTAC
GCTATAGTTTCGACTATAAATACCAAACTTAGGACCTCACTTCAGAATCCCCTCGTCGCTGCGTCTCTCT
CCCGCAACCTTCGATTTTCGTTTATTCGCATCCATCGGAGAGAGAAAACAATCAATAAGCGACCTACTGT
ATTTTTACAACAATTACCAACAACAACAAACAACAAACAACATTACAATTACTATTTACAATTACAATGC
CCAAGAAAAAGCGGAAGGTGTCCAGCTACATGGACCTGGTGGACGACGAGCCCGCCACCCTGTACCACAA
GTTCGTGGAATGCCTGAAGGCCGGCGAGAACTTCTGCGGCGATAAGCTGAGCGGCATCATCACCATGGCC
ATTCTGAAGGCCATCAAGGCCCTGACCGAAGTGAAGAAAACCACCTTCAACAAGTACAAGACCACCATCA
AGCAGGGCCTGCAGTACGACGTGGGCAGCAGCACCATCAGCTTCGTGTACCACCTGAAGGACTGCGACGA
GCTGAGCAGAGGCCTGAGCGACGCCTTCGAGCCCTACAAGTTCAAGATCAAGAGCAACAAAGAGGCCACC
AGCTTCAAGACCCTGTTCAGGGGCCCTAGCTTCGGCAGCCAGAAGAACTGGCGGAAGAAAGAGGTGGACC
GCGAGGTGGACAACCTGTTCCACAGCACCGAGACAGACGAGAGCATCTTCAAGTTCATCCTGAACACCCT
GGACAGCATCGAAACCCAGACCAACACCGACCGGCAGAAAACCGTGCTGACCTTTATCCTGCTGATGACC
TTCTTCAACTGCTGCCGGAACAACGACCTGATGAACGTGGACCCCAGCACCTTCAAGATCGTGAAGAACA
AGTTTGTGGGCTACCTGCTGCAGGCTGAAGTGAAGCAGACCAAGACCAGAAAGAGCCGGAATATCTTCTT
CTTCCCCATCCGGGAAAACCGCTTCGACCTGTTCCTGGCCCTGCACGACTTCTTCAGAACCTGCCAGCCC
ACCCCCAAGAGCAGACTGAGCGATCAGGTAAGTTTCTGCTTCTACCTTTGATATATATATAATAATTATC
ATTAATTAGTAGTAATATAATATTTCAAATATTTTTTTCAAAATAAAAGAATGTAGTATATAGCAATTGC
TTTTCTGTAGTTTATAAGTGTGTATATTTTAATTTATAACTTTTCTAATATATGACCAAAATTTGTTGAT
GTGCAGGTGTCCGAGCAGAAGTGGCAGCTGTTCCGGGACAGCATGGTCATCGACTACAACCGGTTCTTTC
GGAAGTTCCCCGCCAGCCCCATCTTCGCCATTAAGCACGGCCCCAAGTCCCACCTGGGCCGGCATCTGAT
GAACAGCTTTCTGCACAAGAACGAGCTGGACAGCTGGGCCAACAGCCTGGGCAATTGGAGCAGCTCCCAG
AACCAGAGAGAGAGCGGCGCCAGACTGGGCTACACACACGGCGGAAGAGATCTGCCCCAGCCCCTGTTTG
GCTTCCTGGCCGGATACTGCGTGCGGAACGAAGAGGGCCACATCGTGGGCCTGGGCCTGGAAAAGGACAT
CAACGATCTGTTCGACGGCATCATGGACCCCCTGAACGAGAAAGAGGACACCGAGATCTGCGAGAGCTAC
GGCGAGTGGGCCAAGATTGTGTCCAAGGACGTGCTGATCTTCCTGAAGAGATACCACAGCAAGAACGCCT
GTCGGAGATACCAGAACAGCACCCTGTATGCCCGGACCTTCCTGAAAACCGAGAGCGTGACCCTGAGCGG
CTCCAAGGGCAGCGAGGAACCTTCTAGCCCTGTGCGGATCCCCATCCTGAGCATGGGAAAGGCCAGCCCC
TCCGAGGGAAGAAAGCTGAGAGCCAGCGAGCACGCCAACGACGACAACGAGATCGAGAAGATCGACAGCG
ACAGCAGCCAGAGCGAAGAGATCCCTATCGAGATGAGCGACTCCGAGGACGAGACAACCGCCAGCAACAT
CAGCGGCATCTACCTGGACATGAGCAAGGCCAACTCCAACGTGGTGTACAGCCCCCCTAGCCAGACAGGC
AGAGCTGCTGGCGCCGGAAGAAAAAGAGGCGTGGGAGGCAGACGGACCGTGGAAAGCAAGCGGAGAAGAG
TGCTGGCCCCCATCAACCGGTGAGCTTCTCTAGCTAGAGTCGATCGACAAGCTCGAGTTTCTCCATAATA
ATGTGTGAGTAGTTCCCAGATAAGGGAATTAGGGTTCCTATAGGGTTTCGCTCATGTGTTGAGCATATAA
GAAACCCTTAGTATGTATTTGTATTTGTAAAATACTTCTATCAATAAAATTTCTAATTCCTAAAACCAAA
ATCCAGTACTAAAATCCAGATCGCTTTACTGAGACCGCAGCTGGCACGACAGGTTTCCCGACTGGAAAGC
GGGCAGTGAGCGCAACGCAATTAATGTGAGTTAGCTCACTCATTAGGCACCCCAGGCTTTACACTTTATG
CTTCCGGCTCGTATGTTGTGTGGAATTGTGAGCGGATAACAATTTCACACAGGAAACAGCTATGACCATG
ATTACGCCAAGCTTGCATGCCTGCAGGTCGACTCTAGAGGATCCCCGGGTACCGAGCTCGAATTCACTGG
CCGTCGTTTTACAACGTCGTGACTGGGAAAACCCTGGCGTTACCCAACTTAATCGCCTTGCAGCACATCC
CCCTTTCGCCAGCTGGCGTAATAGCGAAGAGGCCCGCACCGATCGCCCTTCCCAACAGTTGCGCAGCCTG
AATGGCGAATGGCGCCTGATGCGGTATTTTCTCCTTACGCATCTGTGCGGTATTTCACACCGCATATGGT
GCACTCTCAGTACAATCTGCTCTGATGCCGCATAGTTAAGCCAGCCCCGACACCCGCCAACACCCGCTGA
CGCGCCCTGACGGGCTTGTCTGCTCCCGGCATCCGCTTACAGACAAGCTGTGACGGTCTCAGGGACACGA
AGTGATCCGTTTAAACTATCAGTGTTTGACAGGATATATTGGCGGGTAAACCTAAGAGAAAAGAGCGTTT
ATTAGAATAATCGGATATTTAAAAGGGCGTGAAAAGGTTTATCCGTTCGTCCATTTGTATGTGCCAGCCG
CCTTTGCGACGCTCACCGGGCTGGTTGCCCTCGCCGCTGGGCTGGCGGCCGTCTATGGCCCTGCAAACGC
GCCAGAAACGCCGTCGAAGCCGTGTGCGAGACACCGCGGCCGCCGGCGTTGTGGATACCTCGCGGAAAAC
TTGGCCCTCACTGACAGATGAGGGGCGGACGTTGACACTTGAGGGGCCGACTCACCCGGCGCGGCGTTGA
CAGATGAGGGGCAGGCTCGATTTCGGCCGGCGACGTGGAGCTGGCCAGCCTCGCAAATCGGCGAAAACGC
CTGATTTTACGCGAGTTTCCCACAGATGATGTGGACAAGCCTGGGGATAAGTGCCCTGCGGTATTGACAC
TTGAGGGGCGCGACTACTGACAGATGAGGGGCGCGATCCTTGACACTTGAGGGGCAGAGTGCTGACAGAT
GAGGGGCGCACCTATTGACATTTGAGGGGCTGTCCACAGGCAGAAAATCCAGCATTTGCAAGGGTTTCCG
CCCGTTTTTCGGCCACCGCTAACCTGTCTTTTAACCTGCTTTTAAACCAATATTTATAAACCTTGTTTTT
AACCAGGGCTGCGCCCTGTGCGCGTGACCGCGCACGCCGAAGGGGGGTGCCCCCCCTTCTCGAACCCTCC
CGGCCCGCTAACGCGGGCCTCCCATCCCCCCAGGGGCTGCGCCCCTCGGCCGCGAACGGCCTCACCCCAA
AAATGGCAGCGCTGGCCAATTCCCGAGTGCGCGGAACCCCTATTTGTTTATTTTTCTAAATACATTCAAA
TATGTATCCGCTCATGAGACAATAACCCTGATAAATGCTTCAATAATATTGAAAAAGGAAGAGTATGGCT
AAAATGAGAATATCACCGGAATTGAAAAAACTGATCGAAAAATACCGCTGCGTAAAAGATACGGAAGGAA
TGTCTCCTGCTAAGGTATATAAGCTGGTGGGAGAAAATGAAAACCTATATTTAAAAATGACGGACAGCCG
GTATAAAGGGACCACCTATGATGTGGAACGGGAAAAGGACATGATGCTATGGCTGGAAGGAAAGCTGCCT
GTTCCAAAGGTCCTGCACTTTGAACGGCATGATGGCTGGAGCAATCTGCTCATGAGTGAGGCCGATGGCG
TCCTTTGCTCGGAAGAGTATGAAGATGAACAAAGCCCTGAAAAGATTATCGAGCTGTATGCGGAGTGCAT
CAGGCTCTTTCACTCCATCGACATATCGGATTGTCCCTATACGAATAGCTTAGACAGCCGCTTAGCCGAA
TTGGATTACTTACTGAATAACGATCTGGCCGATGTGGATTGCGAAAACTGGGAAGAGGACACTCCATTTA
AAGATCCGCGCGAGCTGTATGATTTTTTAAAGACGGAAAAGCCCGAAGAGGAACTTGTCTTTTCCCACGG
CGACCTGGGAGACAGCAACATCTTTGTGAAAGATGGCAAAGTAAGTGGCTTTATTGATCTTGGGAGAAGC
GGCAGGGCGGACAAGTGGTATGACATTGCCTTCTGCGTCCGGTCGCTCAGGGAGGATATCGGGGAAGAAC
AGTATGTCGAGCTATTTTTTGACTTACTGGGGATCAAGCCTGATTGGGAGAAAATAAAATATTATATTTT
ACTGGATGAATTGTTTTAGCTGTCAGACCAAGTTTACTCATATATACTTTAGATTGATTTAAAACTTCAT
TTTTAATTTAAAAGGATCTAGGTGAAGATCCTTTTTGATAATCTCATGACCAAAATCCCTTAACGTGAGT
TTTCGTTCCACTGAGCGTCAGACCCCGTAGAAAAGATCAAAGGATCTTCTTGAGATCCTTTTTTTCTGCG
CGTAATCTGCTGCTTGCAAACAAAAAAACCACCGCTACCAGCGGTGGTTTGTTTGCCGGATCAAGAGCTA
CCAACTCTTTTTCCGAAGGTAACTGGCTTCAGCAGAGCGCAGATACCAAATACTGTTCTTCTAGTGTAGC
CGTAGTTAGGCCACCACTTCAAGAACTCTGTAGCACCGCCTACATACCTCGCTCTGCTAATCCTGTTACC
AGTGGCTGCTGCCAGTGGCGATAAGTCGTGTCTTACCGGGTTGGACTCAAGACGATAGTTACCGGATAAG
GCGCAGCGGTCGGGCTGAACGGGGGGTTCGTGCACACAGCCCAGCTTGGAGCGAACGACCTACACCGAAC
TGAGATACCTACAGCGTGAGCTATGAGAAAGCGCCACGCTTCCCGAAGGGAGAAAGGCGGACAGGTATCC
GGTAAGCGGCAGGGTCGGAACAGGAGAGCGCACGAGGGAGCTTCCAGGGGGAAACGCCTGGTATCTTTAT
AGTCCTGTCGGGTTTCGCCACCTCTGACTTGAGCGTCGATTTTTGTGATGCTCGTCAGGGGGGCGGAGCC
TATGGAAAAACGCCAGCAACGCGGCCTTTTTACGGTTCCTGGCAGATCCTAGATGTGGCGCAACGATGCC
GGCGACAAGCAGGAGCGCACCGACTTCTTCCGCATCAAGTGTTTTGGCTCTCAGGCCGAGGCCCACGGCA
AGTATTTGGGCAAGGGGTCGCTGGTATTCGTGCAGGGCAAGATTCGGAATACCAAGTACGAGAAGGACGG
CCAGACGGTCTACGGGACCGACTTCATTGCCGATAAGGTGGATTATCTGGACACCAAGGCACCAGGCGGG
TCAAATCAGGAATAAGGGCACATTGCCCCGGCGTGAGTCGGGGCAATCCCGCAAGGAGGGTGAATGAATC
GGACGTTTGACCGGAAGGCATACAGGCAAGAACTGATCGACGCGGGGTTTTCCGCCGAGGATGCCGAAAC
CATCGCAAGCCGCACCGTCATGCGTGCGCCCCGCGAAACCTTCCAGTCCGTCGGCTCGATGGTCCAGCAA
GCTACGGCCAAGATCGAGCGCGACAGCGTGCAACTGGCTCCCCCTGCCCTGCCCGCGCCATCGGCCGCCG
TGGAGCGTTCGCGTCGTCTTGAACAGGAGGCGGCAGGTTTGGCGAAGTCGATGACCATCGACACGCGAGG
AACTATGACGACCAAGAAGCGAAAAACCGCCGGCGAGGACCTGGCAAAACAGGTCAGCGAGGCCAAGCAG
GCCGCGTTGCTGAAACACACGAAGCAGCAGATCAAGGAAATGCAGCTTTCCTTGTTCGATATTGCGCCGT
GGCCGGACACGATGCGAGCGATGCCAAACGACACGGCCCGCTCTGCCCTGTTCACCACGCGCAACAAGAA
AATCCCGCGCGAGGCGCTGCAAAACAAGGTCATTTTCCACGTCAACAAGGACGTGAAGATCACCTACACC
GGCGTCGAGCTGCGGGCCGACGATGACGAACTGGTGTGGCAGCAGGTGTTGGAGTACGCGAAGCGCACCC
CTATCGGCGAGCCGATCACCTTCACGTTCTACGAGCTTTGCCAGGACCTGGGCTGGTCGATCAATGGCCG
GTATTACACGAAGGCCGAGGAATGCCTGTCGCGCCTACAGGCGACGGCGATGGGCTTCACGTCCGACCGC
GTTGGGCACCTGGAATCGGTGTCGCTGCTGCACCGCTTCCGCGTCCTGGACCGTGGCAAGAAAACGTCCC
GTTGCCAGGTCCTGATCGACGAGGAAATCGTCGTGCTGTTTGCTGGCGACCACTACACGAAATTCATATG
GGAGAAGTACCGCAAGCTGTCGCCGACGGCCCGACGGATGTTCGACTATTTCAGCTCGCACCGGGAGCCG
TACCCGCTCAAGCTGGAAACCTTCCGCCTCATGTGCGGATCGGATTCCACCCGCGTGAAGAAGTGGCGCG
AGCAGGTCGGCGAAGCCTGCGAAGAGTTGCGAGGCAGCGGCCTGGTGGAACACGCCTGGGTCAATGATGA
CCTGGTGCATTGCAAACGCTAGGGCCTTGTGGGGTCAGTTCCGGCTGGGGGTTCAGCAGCCCCTGCTCGG
ATCTGTTGGACCGGACAGTAGTCATGGTTGATGGGCTGCCTGTATCGAGTGGTGATTTTGTGCCGAGCTG
CCGGTCGGGGAGCTGTTGGCTGGCTGGTGGCAGGATATATTGTGGTGTAAACAAATTGACGCTTAGACAA
CTTAATAACACATTGCGGACGTTTTTAATGTACTGGGGTTGAACACTCT
Features (pLannotate 1.2.2; 28 found; start..end, strand, type, name):
    824..844     +  misc_feature   TMV Ω (fragment): translational enhancer from the tobacco mosaic virus 5'-leader sequence (Gallie et al., 1988)
    845..878     +  protein_bind   FRT (minimal): supports FLP-mediated excision but not integration (Turan and Bode, 2011) FLP recombinase from the Saccharomyces cerevisiae 2μ plasmid
    879..1586    +  terminator     OCS terminator: octopine synthase terminator
   1587..1620    +  protein_bind   FRT (minimal): supports FLP-mediated excision but not integration (Turan and Bode, 2011) FLP recombinase from the Saccharomyces cerevisiae 2μ plasmid
   1621..1655    +  misc_feature   TMV Ω (fragment): translational enhancer from the tobacco mosaic virus 5'-leader sequence (Gallie et al., 1988)
   1687..1875    +  intron         IV2 intron: modified second intron of the potato ST-LS1 gene (Vancanneyt et al., 1990)
   1873..2778    +  CDS            LUCI_RENRE: Experimental evidence at protein level: Swiss-Prot protein existence level 1. Upon binding the substrate, the enzyme catalyzes an oxygenation, producing a very short-lived hydroperoxide that cyclizes into a dioxetanone structure, which collapses, releasing a CO(2) molecule. The spontaneous breakdown of the dioxetanone releases the energy (about 50 kcal/mole) that is necessary to generate the excited state of the coelenteramide product, which is the singlet form of the monoanion. In vivo the product undergoes the process of nonradiative energy transfer to an accessory protein, a green fluoresce
   2785..2859    +  CDS            DREB2A (fragment): DRE2A_ARATH - Also known as ERF045. Experimental evidence at protein level: Swiss-Prot protein existence level 1. Transcriptional activator that binds specifically to the DNA sequence 5'-[AG]CCGAC-3'. Binding to the C-repeat/DRE element mediates high salinity- and dehydration-inducible transcription. From Arabidopsis thaliana (Mouse-ear cress).
   2903..3077    +  polyA_signal   CaMV poly(A) signal: cauliflower mosaic virus polyadenylation signal
   3465..5114    +  CDS            LUCI_PHOPY: Experimental evidence at protein level: Swiss-Prot protein existence level 1. Produces green light with a wavelength of 562 nm. From Photinus pyralis (Common eastern firefly) (Lampyris pyralis).
   5137..5337    +  terminator     gene 7 terminator: transcription terminator for octopine-type Ti plasmid gene 7
   5680..5735    +  misc_feature   TMV Ω: translational enhancer from the tobacco mosaic virus 5'-leader sequence (Gallie et al., 1988)
   6538..6726    +  intron         IV2 intron: modified second intron of the potato ST-LS1 gene (Vancanneyt et al., 1990)
   7688..7862    +  polyA_signal   CaMV poly(A) signal: cauliflower mosaic virus polyadenylation signal
   7877..7919    +  CDS            lacI (fragment): lac repressor; lacI; The lac repressor binds to the lac operator to inhibit transcription in E. coli. This inhibition can be relieved by adding lactose or isopropyl-β-D-thiogalactopyranoside (IPTG).
   7932..7953    +  protein_bind   CAP binding site: CAP binding activates transcription in the presence of cAMP. E. coli catabolite activator protein
   7968..7998    +  promoter       lac promoter: promoter for the E. coli lac operon
   8002..8024    +  protein_bind   lac operator (fragment): The lac repressor binds to the lac operator to inhibit transcription in E. coli. This inhibition can be relieved by adding lactose or isopropyl-β-D-thiogalactopyranoside (IPTG). lac repressor encoded by lacI
   8059..8115    -  misc_feature   MCS: pUC18/19 multiple cloning site
   8112..8269    +  CDS            lacZα (fragment): LacZα fragment of β-galactosidase; lacZ fragment
   8275..8374    -  misc_feature   bom (fragment): basis of mobility region from pBR322
   8497..8521    +  misc_feature   RB T-DNA repeat: right border repeat from nopaline C58 T-DNA
   8618..9249    +  rep_origin     oriV: incP origin of replication
   9340..9444    +  promoter       AmpR promoter: bla
   9445..10239   +  CDS            KanR: aminoglycoside phosphotransferase; aphA-3; confers resistance to kanamycin
  10410..10998   +  rep_origin     ori: high-copy-number ColE1/pMB1/pBR322/pUC origin of replication
  11334..12479   +  CDS            trfA: TRFA_ECOLX - Experimental evidence at protein level: Swiss-Prot protein existence level 1. Also involved in plasmid copy number control, promoting intermolecular coupling of protein bound iterons at oriV, which inhibits replication initiation. From Escherichia coli.
  12628..12652   +  misc_feature   LB T-DNA repeat: left border repeat from nopaline C58 T-DNA
