[The description below was written by a language model from this plasmid's Addgene catalogue record and pLannotate feature annotations shown in this document.]
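Description:
LLP742_L2pV1_CR_FRT-Rluc_TCTP-B3o_lacZ is a 12.7 kb multigene plant expression construct assembled in pAGM4673, a binary T-DNA backbone. Left and right nopaline-type T-DNA border repeats flank the payload, indicating Agrobacterium-mediated delivery into plant cells. The backbone carries a broad-host-range incP oriV with its trfA replication protein alongside a ColE1/pUC-type origin, and it is selected with kanamycin through an aphA-3 aminoglycoside phosphotransferase gene. A lac promoter/operator and lacZα fragment with a pUC polylinker remain at the end of the T-DNA next to the right border. This fits the "lacZ" in the name and presumably marks a position still open for adding further modules.

The payload has three transcription units. The recorded insert, Act2::FRT-OCS-FRT::Rluc, places an octopine synthase terminator flanked by two minimal FRT sites within a split TMV Ω leader, between the Act2 promoter and a Renilla luciferase coding sequence. That sequence contains the potato IV2 intron and ends in a C-terminal PEST destabilising tag, which the annotation tool matches to a DREB2A fragment, followed by a CaMV poly(A) signal. The terminator blocks Rluc expression until recombination between the FRT sites excises it. Per the depositor comments, the TCTP1 promoter drives firefly luciferase (with a gene 7 terminator), which probably serves as a normalising reporter, and also B3o, a B3 recombinase gene. The B3o coding sequence and the plant promoters are not annotated in the feature table, although an Ω leader, IV2 intron and CaMV poly(A) signal occupy the expected region.

Because FRT is the target of FLP rather than B3, the construct is a specificity control. It tests whether B3 can de-repress an FRT-gated circuit, to rule out cross-reactivity between the recombinases used in plant synthetic memory circuits.
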