Addgene plasmid #192386: LLP742_L2pV1_CR_FRT-Rluc_TCTP-B3o_lacZ
Purpose: To test for if B3 is able to de-repress a circuit with FRT, to rule out cross-reactivity between these recombinases.
Depositing lab: Ryan Lister. Depositing organization: University of Western Australia. Publication: Synthetic memory circuits for stable cell reprogramming in plants. Lloyd JPB, Ly F, Gong P, Pflueger J, Swain T, Pflueger C, Fourie E, Khan MA, Kidd BN, Lister R. Nat Biotechnol. 2022 Jul 4. pii: 10.1038/s41587-022-01383-2. doi: 10.1038/s41587-022-01383-2. PubMed 35788565.
Backbone
  Vector backbone: pAGM4673
  Backbone manufacturer: Sylvestre Marillonnet
  Vector type: Plant Expression, Synthetic Biology
Growth in bacteria
  Bacterial resistance: Kanamycin, 50 μg/mL
  Growth temperature: 30°C
  Growth strain: DH5alpha
  Copy number: Unknown
Gene/Insert
  Gene/Insert name: Act2::FRT-OCS-FRT::Rluc
  Species: Renilla reniformis
  Tag / fusion protein: PEST (C terminal on insert)
  Cloning method: Restriction Enzyme; 5′ cloning site unknown (unknown if destroyed)
Terms and licenses: Academic/Nonprofit Terms; Industry Terms: Not Available to Industry
Depositor comments: Other genes: TCTP1::Fluc, TCTP1::B3o
How to cite: LLP742_L2pV1_CR_FRT-Rluc_TCTP-B3o_lacZ was a gift from Ryan Lister (Addgene plasmid # 192386 ; http://n2t.net/addgene:192386 ; RRID:Addgene_192386)
